>Addgene plasmid #122252 | BSP607 | depositor full sequence | sequence record 233241 | BSP607 sequence 10377 bps
TGAGCCAATTTATCCAAGTCCTTGTAAAAAGTATTCGAAAATTGTTAACGGATAAAATGTTTATTATAAT
ATCAAAAACAATTTGTCAGTTGACCACTTTTTGATATATTTGACAGAAACCGGGATGAATTGGCTCAAAG
TTAGGGCGCCCTTCTATTACAGGGTTTCTGATAACAAACCGGTTATTAACTCCCAACAAGGGATGATTTC
AATTCATCATGCTCAAATTGACCCAAATTAAGTTACATGACAAATTCATCGCCCTTTTCAACTCTTCTTG
GCTCATCATCTGTTATTCTGTTCCTATTCTGTCTGCACCCTATACCCCTTTGCATACTCTCTCGTCATTC
CTTTCTTGGATAGTGTCTTCTTCTCCCCAGCTCTGCTACTTCTATGACTTGCGCCCGCTGCTTTTCCGCT
CGTTCCTCTCCTCTCTGACGTCTTCTTCTGCTTCTTTTCTCCTTCCTTTTTCCCTTCTCAATCTTCCTCT
TTTTCCCATTTCTGTCAATCATTCGAAGAAGAAGAAGAAGAAGACCCTCATTCATTTCATTTTTTTTTCT
GTCGGTGTGTGCTGCTCGGTTAAGAGTGAGCTCTCTATTCCACGTCTTCTTCTTTTTCTTCTTCGATTCG
AATCAATCACTCCACCAAAACGCATTCGTTTTTGGGATTCACCCCGCGGTTCGCAATAGGTTTCTTTTTC
AAATTATTAGCGTTATAAATAGAAAAATGGTGGAGTTTCAATAAAAATGATAATTTACAAAGTGTATTTT
GATTACATGTACTCAAAAAGGTTGAAATTTTTCATACCAGTTTTCCGGAAATCCATCTGATATCATTATC
GTATTTTTCTTTTTAAAAATGTTTTCAAAAAAAAACAAAATATAGCTGGTTATTTGGCACCCTCTAATTA
CCATTTTCCTGTCACACCACACTCTTTTCCTTCTTCCACTTCTTTCCGTTTTCAGCCGCTTCCAACCAAA
CCGATATGAAAGCCGAGCAACAACGATCGATTCCACCCGGCTCGGCGACCTTCCCGTCGCAGGTGAGACT
CAGAAAACTAGAGAAACCGCTCAACTAACTCTTGATATCCGATTTCATTCTTTTCTCTTTTCTTTTTGTT
GAACTTTTCCATATTTCCAGATGCCACGGCCACCACCAAGCACCGAACAAGGAATCACAACGGAATCGGA
GCTTGCGAAGAAAGCTCAAATCACTCCGAACGACGTTTTAGCACTTCCGGGAATCACTCAAGGTATCTTG
CTCCCTTTGGATTTCAGTTTAAAACATAAATTTAGGATTCTTATGCTCCCCATCTGCGAACATCTATAAC
ATCGAGTTCACCAAGTTCCAAATCCGTGATCTGGACACTGAGCAAGTGCTTTTCGAGATCGCCAAACCGG
AGAACGATCAGGAGAATGATGAGTCGCCACAGGAGTCGGCAAGATACGTGCGTTATAGATTTGCTCCAAA
CTTTTTGAAACTCAAAACGGTCGGAGCAACTGTGGAGTTCAAAGTAGGAGACATCCCAATCCATCATTTC
CGAATGATCGAACGTCACTTCTTCAAAGATCGCCTTCTGAAGTGTTTTGACTTTGAATTTGGATTCTGTA
TTCCGAACTCACGAAACAACTGTGAACATATCTATGAGTTCCCTCAACTCTCTCAACAACTCAGTGAGTC
ATTATTCTAAAAAGTACAATTCAAAAGACTAATCTCTTTTTCAGTGGACGACATGATCAACAATCCAAAC
GAGACTCGTTCTGACAGCTTCTATTTCGTCGATAACAAACTCGTCATGCACAACAAAGCCGACTACTCAT
ATGATGCATAAATATTTAATACAAAAATGTTCTGGATAATTATTCTGTCGAATAGAAAAAAAACTCCAAA
TGTGATTAAATTCCAATAATTCCTGTCTAGTTTGTTCCTTCCCCTTCCCCTTCTCATGTTCAATGCATTC
CTAAGCTTTTCAGTTCCCCCCTTGTTTCTATATTTTTTCGCTGTCCTGTCACACTCGCTAAAAACACTAA
TCACACGGAAATCTGTTTTCAATAAAAACTCCAACTTTAACTCATTTTCAATTTCAACTGCACGGGTGTA
AAACGACGGCCAGTCCGTAATACGACTCACTTAAGGCCGCACCTTTGGTCTTTTATTGTCAACTTCCATT
GGTTCTTCCATTGTTTCTGTTAAATTAATGAATTTTTCATAAAATAAAGACATTATACAATATAAAAATG
AAGAATTTATTGAAAATAAACTGCCAGAGAGAAAAAGTATGCAACACTCCCGCCGAGAGTGTTTGAAATG
GTGTACGGTACATTTTCGTGCTAGGAGTTAGATGTGCAGGCAGCAACGAGAGGGGGAGAGATTTTTTTGG
GCCTTGTGAAATTAACGTGAGTTTTCTGGTCATCTGACTAATCATGTTGGTTTTTTGTTGGTTTATTTTG
TTTTTATCTTTGTTTTTATCCAGATTAGGAAATTTAAATTTTATGAATTTATAATGAGGTCAAACATTCA
GTCCCAGCGTTTTTCCTGTTCTCACTGTTTAGTCGAATTTTTATTTTAGGCTTTCAACAAATGTTCTAAC
TGTCTTATTTGTGACCTCACTTTTTATATTTTTTTAATTTTTAAAAATATTAGAAGTTTCTAGGATAATT
TTTTCGACTTTTATTCTCTCTACCGTCCGCACTCTTCTTACTTTTAAATTAAATTGTTTTTTTTTCAGTT
GGGAAACACTTTGCTCTAGAATGGTCTCCGTCATCAAGCCAGAGATGAAGATGCGTTACTACATGGACGG
CTCCGTCAACGGACACGAGTTCACAATCGAGGGAGAGGGAACCGGACGTCCATACGAGGGACACCAAGAG
ATGACCCTCCGTGTCACCATGGCCGAGGGAGGGCCAATGCCATTCGCCTTCGACCTCGTGTCCCACGTCT
TCTGCTACGGACACCGTGTCTTCACCAAGTACCCAGAGGAGATCCCAGACTACTTCAAGCAAGCCTTCCC
AGAGGGACTCTCCTGGGAGCGTTCCCTCGAGTTCGAGGACGGAGGATCCGCCTCCGTCTCCGCGCACATC
TCCCTCCGTGGAAACACCTTCTACCACAAGTCCAAGTTCACCGGAGTCAACTTCCCAGCCGACGGACCAA
TCATGCAAAACCAATCCGTCGACTGGGAGCCATCCACCGAGAAGATCACCGCCTCCGACGGAGTCCTCAA
GGGAGACGTCACCATGTACCTCAAGCTCGAGGGAGGAGGAAACCACAAGTGCCAAATGAAGACCACCTAC
AAGGCCGCCAAGGAGATCCTCGAGATGCCAGGAGACCACTACATCGGACACCGTCTCGTCCGTAAGACCG
AGGGAAACATCACCGAGCAAGTCGAGGACGCCGTCGCCCACAGCTAAGGCCGCTGTCATCAGACATCTCG
CGCCCGTGCCTCTGACTTCTAAGTCCAATTACTCTTCAACATCCCTACATGCTCTTTCTCCCTGTGCTCC
CACCCCCTATTTTTGTTATTATCAAAAAACTTCTCTTAATTTCTTTGTTTTTTAGCTTCTTTTAAGTCAC
CTCTAACAATGAAATTGTGTAGATTCAAAAATAGAATTAATTCGTAATAAAAAGTCGAAAAAAATTGTGC
TCCCTCCCCCCATTAATAATAATTCTATCCCAAAATCTACACAATGTTCTGTGTACACTTCTTATGTTTT
TTACTTCTGATAAATTTTTTTGAAACATCATAGAAAAAACCGCACACAAAATACCTTATCATATGTTACG
TTTCAGTTTATGACCGCAATTTTTATTTCTTCGCACGTCTGGGCCTCTCATGACGTCAAATCATGCTCAT
CGTGAAAAAGTTTTGGAGTATTTTTGGAATTTTTCAATCAAGTGAAAGTTTATGAAATTAATTTTCCTGC
TTTTGCTTTTTGGGGTTTCCCCTATTGTTTGTCAAGATTTCGAGGACGGCGTTTTTCTTGCTAAAATCAC
AAGTATTGATGAGCACGATGCAAGAAAGATCGGAAGAAGGTTTGGGTTTGAGGCTCAGTGGAAGGTGAGT
AGAAGTTGATAATTTGAAAGTGGAGTAGTGTCTATGGGGTTTTTGCCTTAAATGACAGAATACATTCCCA
ATATACCAAACATAACTGTTTGCCCACTAGTGAGTCGTATTACGTAGCTTGGCGTAATCATGGTCATAGC
TGTTTCCTGCCCGTGACCCAGCTTTCTTGTACAAAGTGGTAAGTGCAAGTAAGATCAGTGTTTGTTTCGA
TATCAGTCTGTTTCGTAACGGTCTTCTGTATAACTACAAAAAAGAATAAAAAACCGTATCACAACTGAGA
AAAAAGACAAAACTTATTGAACAGTGTTCCTTTCAAAAAATTATTTTGTAAAAAATCGAGTTTTTCTCCA
AAATAACGCACGCAATCAAAAACAAGAAAACTAACGTGTTCTCCTGGGCGTGGAACTCCTTATCAAGATT
ACCATTATTGTCTGTCAGAATTGATATTTCAATTATTTCATATCTAGACAAACCCGGGTGTCTTGCATTT
ATTAGTACTGTGAGTTTACATACAAACGAGGCTTACTCAGATAACATAGAGTCACCTCTAATTAGCAAAA
ACCCATTTCTAATTAGCTATTTCGACCAGTTCTAAAGTCACCGTAATTAGAAATGGTTTTTGTAGCTTTT
CTAATTAGAAATGACCCCGAGATAAGTGAAATATGGCATTTTCTGGGTTTTCTAGTAAGAAATGATCCCG
CACGTAGTGATTCCGCGTTACAAGCCAAATTCAAATTAAAAAAGTATATTACACAATTCAAGTTACATTA
TTTTCAGGAAACAATGGCGAAGAGCAAAGCAGAGATTCAAAAGGAGGAAAGAGACAACAGATATGAACGA
AGACTTCTTGAAAAGAGAAAGAGACATGAGGTGAGTAACCATGATAATAAATAATCAAGTAAGGGCTATA
GATTTATAAATTCTGGAGTTAACAGTTTCGAAAAAAAGTAGTTTTCATATGTGCGAAGGAATATCAAAAA
TAGGGGAATAGCCTAAACGAGTGAGAAAATTAAATGTTTGTTATTTTTTCAAAAATGTCTGCAGGGCCGT
TATCCTTTCAAATGCACTCTATCAAACATAGATCATATCCATCATATCTTATCCAGAATTTATATCATAT
CCAAGATTGAGAGCGTTTCAAGGAAAATCTCAAACAACCATACAATTTTGTAGATCGACAACAAGGCCTC
CACTTCTTCATCGATGGCCTCTGCAGCACCTGCACCACCAAGTTTGTATTTTTCATATTAATATAAAGTG
AGCCACGCATAGTCGTTTTTAGGATTTTTGCCAGATCGATGTCGCGCAAACAGACTGTTTTTTTTTCTTT
GAAAGCCGTGCGTGACATGGGCCACGGATTGTAACGCCGCGCTGGATGGATAAAAATTTATTCAGTTTTT
TAGCCTTTACAAAATATGGTTCGACTACTTTCTTTATTTTTACATTTTTATAGGTGCTCATTGAGCTGAG
ATATTTTGGGTATAATCGGAAAATCGCTGATTTTGGTCATTTTTCTGCACTAAAGATTACACAAAAAGTT
CAGTATTTAGATTCATTGTTGAAAATTGGGGATGATCTACAGATACATATCGCCGTGTTCAAAAACACAA
CTTTATTATACATAGTTGATAATTCGATGGTATCAGCTCACTCAAAGTATAGCGACCAGCATTCACATAC
GATTGACGCATGATATTACTTTCTGCGCACTTAACTTCGCATCTGGGCAGATGATGTCGAGGCGAAAAAA
AATATAAATCACGCTAACATTTGATTAAAATAGAACAACTACAATATAAAAAAACTATACAAATGACAAG
TTCTTGAAAACAAGAATCTTTTTATTGTCAGTACTGATTAGAAAAACTCATCGAGCATCAAATGAAACTG
CAATTTATTCATATCAGGATTATCAATACCATATTTTTGAAAAAGCCGTTTCTGTAATGAAGGAGAAAAC
TCACCGAGGCAGTTCCATAGGATGGCAAGATCCTGGTATCGGTCTGCGATTCCGACTCGTCCAACATCAA
TACAACCTATTAATTTCCCCTCGTCAAAAATAAGGTTATCAAGTGAGAAATCACCATGAGTGACGACTGA
ATCCGGTGAGAATGGCAAAAGCTTATGCATTTCTTTCCAGACTTGTTCAACAGGCCAGCCATTACGCTCG
TCATCAAAATCACTCGCATCAACCAAACCGTTATTCATTCGTGATTGCGCCTGAGCGAGACGAAATACGC
GATCGCTGTTAAAAGGACAATTACAAACAGGAATCGAATGCAACCGGCGCAGGAACACTGCCAGCGCATC
AACAATATTTTCACCTGAATCAGGATATTCTTCTAATACCTGGAATGCTGTTTTCCCGGGGATCGCAGTG
GTGAGTAACCATGCATCATCAGGAGTACGGATAAAATGCTTGATGGTCGGAAGAGGCATAAATTCCGTCA
GCCAGTTTAGTCTGACCATCTCATCTGTAACATCATTGGCAACGCTACCTTTGCCATGTTTCAGAAACAA
CTCTGGCGCATCGGGCTTCCCATACAATCGATAGATTGTCGCACCTGATTGCCCGACATTATCGCGAGCC
CATTTATACCCATATAAATCAGCATCCATGTTGGAATTTAATCGCGGCCTCGAGCAAGACGTTTCCCGTT
GAATATGGCTCATTTTATGTTTCCTGTGTGAAATTGTTATCCGCTCACAATTCCACAGATTATACGAGCC
GATGATTAATTGTCAACAGCTCTTTATGTTCGGATGTGATGTGAGAACTGTATCCTAGCAAGATTTTAAA
AGGAAGTATATGAAAGAAGAACCTCAGTGGCAAATCCTAACCTTTTATATTTCTCTACAGGGGCGCGGCG
TGGGGACAATTCAACGCGTCTGTGAGGGGAGCGTTTCCCTGCTCGCAGGTCTGCAGCGAGGAGCCGTAAT
TTTTGCTTCGCGCCGTGCGGCCATCAAAATGTATGGATGCAAATGATTATACATGGGGATGTATGGGCTA
AATGTACGGGCGACAGTCACATCATGCCCCTGAGCTGCGCACGTCAAGACTGTCAAGGAGGGTATTCTGG
GCCTCCATGTCGGGATCTTCTTGAGATCCTTTTTTTCTGCGCGTAATCTGCTGCTTGCAAACAAAAAAAC
CACCGCTACCAGCGGTGGTTTGTTTGCCGGATCAAGAGCTACCAACTCTTTTTCCGAAGGTAACTGGCTT
CAGCAGAGCGCAGATACCAAATACTGTCCTTCTAGTGTAGCCGTAGTTAGGCCACCACTTCAAGAACTCT
GTAGCACCGCCTACATACCTCGCTCTGCTAATCCTGTTACCAGTGGCTGCTGCCAGTGGCGATAAGTCGT
GTCTTACCGGGTTGGACTCAAGACGATAGTTACCGGATAAGGCGCAGCGGTCGGGCTGAACGGGGGGTTC
GTGCACACAGCCCAGCTTGGAGCGAACGACCTACACCGAACTGAGATACCTACAGCGTGAGCTATGAGAA
AGCGCCACGCTTCCCGAAGGGAGAAAGGCGGACAGGTATCCGGTAAGCGGCAGGGTCGGAACAGGAGAGC
GCACGAGGGAGCTTCCAGGGGGAAACGCCTGGTATCTTTATAGTCCTGTCGGGTTTCGCCACCTCTGACT
TGAGCGTCGATTTTTGTGATGCTCGTCAGGGGGGCGGAGCCTATGGAAAAACGCCAGCAACGCGGCCTTT
TTACGGTTCCTGGCCTTTTGCTGGCCGAAAAGTGCCACCTGACGAAGCATCTGTGCTTCATTTTGTAGAA
CAAAAATGCAACGCGAGAGCGCTAATTTTTCAAACAAAGAATCTGAGCTGCATTTTTACAGAACAGAAAT
GCAACGCGAAAGCGCTATTTTACCAACGAAGAATCTGTGCTTCATTTTTGTAAAACAAAAATGCAACGCG
AGAGCGCTAATTTTTCAAACAAAGAATCTGAGCTGCATTTTTACAGAACAGAAATGCAACGCGAGAGCGC
TATTTTACCAACAAAGAATCTATACTTCTTTTTTGTTCTACAAAAATGCATCCCGAGAGCGCTATTTTTC
TAACAAAGCATCTTAGATTACTTTTTTTCTCCTTTGTGCGCTCTATAATGCAGTCTCTTGATAACTTTTT
GCACTGTAGGTCCGTTAAGGTTAGAAGAAGGCTACTTTGGTGTCTATTTTCTCTTCCATAAAAAAAGCCT
GACTCCACTTCCCGCGTTTACTGATTACTAGCGAAGCTGCGGGTGCATTTTTTCAAGATAAAGGCATCCC
CGATTATATTCTATACCGATGTGGATTGCGCATACTTTGTGAACAGAAAGTGATAGCGTTGATGATTCTT
CATTGGTCAGAAAATTATGAACGGTTTCTTCTATTTTGTCTCTATATACTACGTATAGGAAATGTTTACA
TTTTCGTATTGTTTTCGATTCACTCTATGAATAGTTCTTACTACAATTTTTTTGTCTAAAGAGTAATACT
AGAGATAAACATAAAAAATGTAGAGGTCGAGTTTAGATGCAAGTTCAAGGAGCGAAAGGTGGATGGGTAG
GTTATATAGGGATATAGCACAGAGATATATAGCAAAGAGATACTTTTGAGCAATGTTTGTGGAAGCGGTA
TTCGCAATATTTTAGTAGCTCGTTACAGTCCGGTGCGTTTTTGGTTTTTTGAAAGTGCGTCTTCAGAGCG
CTTTTGGTTTTCAAAAGCGCTCTGAAGTTCCTATACTTTCTAGCTAGAGAATAGGAACTTCGGAATAGGA
ACTTCAAAGCGTTTCCGAAAACGAGCGCTTCCGAAAATGCAACGCGAGCTGCGCACATACAGCTCACTGT
TCACGTCGCACCTATATCTGCGTGTTGCCTGTATATATATATACATGAGAAGAACGGCATAGTGCGTGTT
TATGCTTAAATGCGCGCCAGGGATCCGCCAAGCTATCAACTTTGTATAGAAAAGTTGTGTCGGATTATGG
GCTCTTCTTTTATCCTCTACTTTCTTTCTAGAAAATGCAAATGTTGAGTCAGAAATTGCTGAATGGAGTA
CAACTGCAATGGGTTTAGCTTATGTTTCTGGAACAATTACTGGTGGAATTGTGATTGAAAAGTAAGGTTA
TATTTCATTTCAATAAATGTTACCACAGTATAACAAAAACAAGTTACATTGTTCAGAGTATGTCTGAATG
TATTATTATTATTGTATTTGTGCATCAGTACTGTAGTTGTACTGAAGAAGGGTTTAAAATAATCTCAACG
TTTTTAAGACGAGTTAGTGAGAATACGGTCGCAGTTAGGATGTTTGGACATAGTTTTATTAGATAATCGT
GAACTAACTCACTATAAAAACCCGCTAACTCATTGAATAAGATAGTTTTAAACGTTCAAAATTTGAAGAC
AAAATTGTATGAATAAGTTTACAGAGTTGGTCGACGCAAGCTTCTCCTTCTCTTCACATTTCTCAATAAT
TTAGCTCTAATTGCATTCGTATTCTTCGCAAAAATACGTATTCTGATTGACCCGATGAAATACGGATGCC
TAGTTGCATTGATCATCTACGGTTATACTTATGGGTGAGGTTTTTCAAATATATTTTGATTTAATCGAAT
AATGAAATTTCAGAACTGGAGTTGGTCCAATTTCGTGGTTTATATCCTCTGAACTGGTACCTCAAAAACA
TCGTAGTATTGCTCAATCTGTGGCATATTCAATGAATACTGTAATGGTGGTTATCAGTACATTTACAGTA
TTACCTCTATATTCCGTTATTGGTAGTTATGCTTTCCTTATTCTATATTCAATTCCTTCATTTATAAGTA
TGCTTATATTATTTCGCTACTTACCGGAAACCAAAGGACGAGAGATTCATGATATTGTGAATGAACTTAA
AAAAAAATGAAAACCTTTGAAAACGTTCATACGGCCGAAATTTTACTTGATCGAGCCAATTGAACTTTTG
TTAAGACTTACAGAAAAGTGAGAGATTTTGTTACAAAAAAGTGAGAAAAAAGCGAAAATGAACAGGAAAA
AGAAGAAAAATACACCCGAAGTATCATATAAAAATTAAAAAGATTGTTTGACCTGGCGGAACTTTTTTGC
AAAAACTCTGAATATCCATGGCACATGCTTCGTGCAAAACAGGATCCAAATGAATATCAACAAGAGATTC
TTGAAGACGACGAGCCACTTGCTCAGAGCATTGCTTATCTCGAATGAGACCCTTGTTAAAATCATTTTTC
AAACATTATATGACATTGTCGAAATGTCCTCCTGATTCCATGATGGTAGCAAACTCACTTCGTCAAGTTT
GTACAAAAAAGCAGGCT
Features (pLannotate 1.2.2; 19 found; start..end, strand, type, name):
    858..875     -  misc_feature   P element 5' end (fragment): No description available
    986..1828    +  CDS            unc-119: UN119_CAEEL - Experimental evidence at protein level: Swiss-Prot protein existence level 1. Myristoyl-binding protein that acts as a cargo adapter: specifically binds the myristoyl moiety of a subset of N-terminally myristoylated proteins and is required for their localization. Plays a key role in ciliary membrane localization of proteins. Required for the establishment or function of the nervous system. From Caenorhabditis elegans.
   2097..2114    -  CDS            lacZα (fragment): LacZα fragment of β-galactosidase; lacZ fragment
   2139..2738    +  promoter       eft-3 promoter: eft-3; promoter for the C. elegans elongation factor 1α gene (Mitrovich and Anderson, 2000)
   2751..3404    +  CDS            mKO2: mKO2 is a basic (constitutively fluorescent) orange fluorescent protein published in 2008, derived from Verrillofungia concinna. It has moderate acid sensitivity.
   3902..4054    +  CDS            aex-5 (fragment): AEX5_CAEEL - Also known as kpc-3 From Caenorhabditis elegans.
   4216..4240    -  protein_bind   attB2: mutant version of attB; recombination site for the Gateway® BP reaction BP Clonase™
   5668..5688    -  protein_bind   attB3: mutant version of attB; core recombination site for the Gateway® BP reaction BP Clonase™
   5716..5912    -  terminator     TEF terminator: Ashbya gossypii TEF terminator
   5918..6733    -  CDS            KanR: aminoglycoside phosphotransferase; aph(3')-Ia; confers resistance to kanamycin in bacteria or G418 (Geneticin®) in eukaryotes
   6754..6770    -  protein_bind   lac operator: The lac repressor binds to the lac operator to inhibit transcription in E. coli. This inhibition can be relieved by adding lactose or isopropyl-β-D-thiogalactopyranoside (IPTG). lac repressor encoded by lacI
   6779..6806    -  promoter       trc promoter: strong E. coli promoter; hybrid between the trp and lac UV5 promoters
   6813..7151    -  promoter       TEF promoter: Ashbya gossypii TEF promoter
   7161..7749    +  rep_origin     ori: high-copy-number ColE1/pMB1/pBR322/pUC origin of replication
   7812..8974    -  rep_origin     2μ ori: yeast 2μ plasmid origin of replication
   8997..9017    +  protein_bind   attB4: mutant version of attB; core recombination site for the Gateway® BP reaction BP Clonase™
   9631..9647    -  CDS            M13 gene XI (fragment): pXI; XI; phage assembly
  10125..10340   -  CDS            GSLG1_CAEEL (fragment): Experimental evidence at protein level: Swiss-Prot protein existence level 1. From Caenorhabditis elegans.
  10354..10374   +  protein_bind   attB1: mutant version of attB; core recombination site for the Gateway® BP reaction BP Clonase™
