>Addgene plasmid #122252 | BSP607 | addgene full sequence | sequence record 237689 | Addgene NGS Result
CTTTGCTCTAGAATGGTCTCCGTCATCAAGCCAGAGATGAAGATGCGTTACTACATGGACGGCTCCGTCA
ACGGACACGAGTTCACAATCGAGGGAGAGGGAACCGGACGTCCATACGAGGGACACCAAGAGATGACCCT
CCGTGTCACCATGGCCGAGGGAGGGCCAATGCCATTCGCCTTCGACCTCGTGTCCCACGTCTTCTGCTAC
GGACACCGTGTCTTCACCAAGTACCCAGAGGAGATCCCAGACTACTTCAAGCAAGCCTTCCCAGAGGGAC
TCTCCTGGGAGCGTTCCCTCGAGTTCGAGGACGGAGGATCCGCCTCCGTCTCCGCGCACATCTCCCTCCG
TGGAAACACCTTCTACCACAAGTCCAAGTTCACCGGAGTCAACTTCCCAGCCGACGGACCAATCATGCAA
AACCAATCCGTCGACTGGGAGCCATCCACCGAGAAGATCACCGCCTCCGACGGAGTCCTCAAGGGAGACG
TCACCATGTACCTCAAGCTCGAGGGAGGAGGAAACCACAAGTGCCAAATGAAGACCACCTACAAGGCCGC
CAAGGAGATCCTCGAGATGCCAGGAGACCACTACATCGGACACCGTCTCGTCCGTAAGACCGAGGGAAAC
ATCACCGAGCAAGTCGAGGACGCCGTCGCCCACAGCTAAGGCCGCTGTCATCAGACATCTCGCGCCCGTG
CCTCTGACTTCTAAGTCCAATTACTCTTCAACATCCCTACATGCTCTTTCTCCCTGTGCTCCCACCCCCT
ATTTTTGTTATTATCAAAAAACTTCTCTTAATTTCTTTGTTTTTTAGCTTCTTTTAAGTCACCTCTAACA
ATGAAATTGTGTAGATTCAAAAATAGAATTAATTCGTAATAAAAAGTCGAAAAAAATTGTGCTCCCTCCC
CCCATTAATAATAATTCTATCCCAAAATCTACACAATGTTCTGTGTACACTTCTTATGTTTTTTACTTCT
GATAAATTTTTTTGAAACATCATAGAAAAAACCGCACACAAAATACCTTATCATATGTTACGTTTCAGTT
TATGACCGCAATTTTTATTTCTTCGCACGTCTGGGCCTCTCATGACGTCAAATCATGCTCATCGTGAAAA
AGTTTTGGAGTATTTTTGGAATTTTTCAATCAAGTGAAAGTTTATGAAATTAATTTTCCTGCTTTTGCTT
TTTGGGGTTTCCCCTATTGTTTGTCAAGATTTCGAGGACGGCGTTTTTCTTGCTAAAATCACAAGTATTG
ATGAGCACGATGCAAGAAAGATCGGAAGAAGGTTTGGGTTTGAGGCTCAGTGGAAGGTGAGTAGAAGTTG
ATAATTTGAAAGTGGAGTAGTGTCTATGGGGTTTTTGCCTTAAATGACAGAATACATTCCCAATATACCA
AACATAACTGTTTGCCCACTAGTGAGTCGTATTACGTAGCTTGGCGTAATCATGGTCATAGCTGTTTCCT
GCCCGTGACCCAGCTTTCTTGTACAAAGTGGTAAGTGCAAGTAAGATCAGTGTTTGTTTCGATATCAGTC
TGTTTCGTAACGGTCTTCTGTATAACTACAAAAAAGAATAAAAAACCGTATCACAACTGAGAAAAAAGAC
AAAACTTATTGAACAGTGTTCCTTTCAAAAAATTATTTTGTAAAAAATCGAGTTTTTCTCCAAAATAACG
CACGCAATCAAAAACAAGAAAACTAACGTGTTCTCCTGGGCGTGGAACTCCTTATCAAGATTACCATTAT
TGTCTGTCAGAATTGATATTTCAATTATTTCATATCTAGACAAACCCGGGTGTCTTGCATTTATTAGTAC
TGTGAGTTTACATACAAACGAGGCTTACTCAGATAACATAGAGTCACCTCTAATTAGCAAAAACCCATTT
CTAATTAGCTATTTCGACCAGTTCTAAAGTCACCGTAATTAGAAATGGTTTTTGTAGCTTTTCTAATTAG
AAATGACCCCGAGATAAGTGAAATATGGCATTTTCTGGGTTTTCTAGTAAGAAATGATCCCGCACGTAGT
GATTCCGCGTTACAAGCCAAATTCAAATTAAAAAAGTATATTACACAATTCAAGTTACATTATTTTCAGG
AAACAATGGCGAAGAGCAAAGCAGAGATTCAAAAGGAGGAAAGAGACAACAGATATGAACGAAGACTTCT
TGAAAAGAGAAAGAGACATGAGGTGAGTAACCATGATAATAAATAATCAAGTAAGGGCTATAGATTTATA
AATTCTGGAGTTAACAGTTTCGAAAAAAAGTAGTTTTCATATGTGCGAAGGAATATCAAAAATAGGGGAA
TAGCCTAAACGAGTGAGAAAATTAAATGTTTGTTATTTTTTCAAAAATGTCTGCAGGGCCGTTATCCTTT
CAAATGCACTCTATCAAACATAGATCATATCCATCATATCTTATCCAGAATTTATATCATATCCAAGATT
GAGAGCGTTTCAAGGAAAATCTCAAACAACCATACAATTTTGTAGATCGACAACAAGGCCTCCACTTCTT
CATCGATGGCCTCTGCAGCACCTGCACCACCAAGTTTGTATTTTTCATATTAATATAAAGTGAGCCACGC
ATAGTCGTTTTTAGGATTTTTGCCAGATCGATGTCGCGCAAACAGACTGTTTTTTTTTCTTTGAAAGCCG
TGCGTGACATGGGCCACGGATTGTAACGCCGCGCTGGATGGATAAAAATTTATTCAGTTTTTTAGCCTTT
ACAAAATATGGTTCGACTACTTTCTTTATTTTTACATTTTTATAGGTGCTCATTGAGCTGAGATATTTTG
GGTATAATCGAAAAAATCGCTGATTTTGGTCATTTTTCTGCACTAAAGATTACACAAAAAGTTCAGTATT
TAGATTCATTGTTGAAAATTGGGGATGATCTACAGATACATATCGCCGTGTTCAAAAACACAACTTTATT
ATACATAGTTGATAATTCGATGGTATCAGCTCACTCAAAGTATAGCGACCAGCATTCACATACGATTGAC
GCATGATATTACTTTCTGCGCACTTAACTTCGCATCTGGGCAGATGATGTCGAGGCGAAAAAAAATATAA
ATCACGCTAACATTTGATTAAAATAGAACAACTACAATATAAAAAAACTATACAAATGACAAGTTCTTGA
AAACAAGAATCTTTTTATTGTCAGTACTGATTAGAAAAACTCATCGAGCATCAAATGAAACTGCAATTTA
TTCATATCAGGATTATCAATACCATATTTTTGAAAAAGCCGTTTCTGTAATGAAGGAGAAAACTCACCGA
GGCAGTTCCATAGGATGGCAAGATCCTGGTATCGGTCTGCGATTCCGACTCGTCCAACATCAATACAACC
TATTAATTTCCCCTCGTCAAAAATAAGGTTATCAAGTGAGAAATCACCATGAGTGACGACTGAATCCGGT
GAGAATGGCAAAAGCTTATGCATTTCTTTCCAGACTTGTTCAACAGGCCAGCCATTACGCTCGTCATCAA
AATCACTCGCATCAACCAAACCGTTATTCATTCGTGATTGCGCCTGAGCGAGACGAAATACGCGATCGCT
GTTAAAAGGACAATTACAAACAGGAATCGAATGCAACCGGCGCAGGAACACTGCCAGCGCATCAACAATA
TTTTCACCTGAATCAGGATATTCTTCTAATACCTGGAATGCTGTTTTCCCGGGGATCGCAGTGGTGAGTA
ACCATGCATCATCAGGAGTACGGATAAAATGCTTGATGGTCGGAAGAGGCATAAATTCCGTCAGCCAGTT
TAGTCTGACCATCTCATCTGTAACATCATTGGCAACGCTACCTTTGCCATGTTTCAGAAACAACTCTGGC
GCATCGGGCTTCCCATACAATCGATAGATTGTCGCACCTGATTGCCCGACATTATCGCGAGCCCATTTAT
ACCCATATAAATCAGCATCCATGTTGGAATTTAATCGCGGCCTCGAGCAAGACGTTTCCCGTTGAATATG
GCTCATTTTATGTTTCCTGTGTGAAATTGTTATCCGCTCACAATTCCACAGATTATACGAGCCGATGATT
AATTGTCAACAGCTCTTTATGTTCGGATGTGATGTGAGAACTGTATCCTAGCAAGATTTTAAAAGGAAGT
ATATGAAAGAAGAACCTCAGTGGCAAATCCTAACCTTTTATATTTCTCTACAGGGGCGCGGCGTGGGGAC
AATTCAACGCGTCTGTGAGGGGAGCGTTTCCCTGCTCGCAGGTCTGCAGCGAGGAGCCGTAATTTTTGCT
TCGCGCCGTGCGGCCATCAAAATGTATGGATGCAAATGATTATACATGGGGATGTATGGGCTAAATGTAC
GGGCGACAGTCACATCATGCCCCTGAGCTGCGCACGTCAAGACTGTCAAGGAGGGTATTCTGGGCCTCCA
TGTCGGGATCTTCTTGAGATCCTTTTTTTCTGCGCGTAATCTGCTGCTTGCAAACAAAAAAACCACCGCT
ACCAGCGGTGGTTTGTTTGCCGGATCAAGAGCTACCAACTCTTTTTCCGAAGGTAACTGGCTTCAGCAGA
GCGCAGATACCAAATACTGTCCTTCTAGTGTAGCCGTAGTTAGGCCACCACTTCAAGAACTCTGTAGCAC
CGCCTACATACCTCGCTCTGCTAATCCTGTTACCAGTGGCTGCTGCCAGTGGCGATAAGTCGTGTCTTAC
CGGGTTGGACTCAAGACGATAGTTACCGGATAAGGCGCAGCGGTCGGGCTGAACGGGGGGTTCGTGCACA
CAGCCCAGCTTGGAGCGAACGACCTACACCGAACTGAGATACCTACAGCGTGAGCTATGAGAAAGCGCCA
CGCTTCCCGAAGGGAGAAAGGCGGACAGGTATCCGGTAAGCGGCAGGGTCGGAACAGGAGAGCGCACGAG
GGAGCTTCCAGGGGGAAACGCCTGGTATCTTTATAGTCCTGTCGGGTTTCGCCACCTCTGACTTGAGCGT
CGATTTTTGTGATGCTCGTCAGGGGGGCGGAGCCTATGGAAAAACGCCAGCAACGCGGCCTTTTTACGGT
TCCTGGCCTTTTGCTGGCCGAAAAGTGCCACCTGAACGAAGCATCTGTGCTTCATTTTGTAGAACAAAAA
TGCAACGCGAGAGCGCTAATTTTTCAAACAAAGAATCTGAGCTGCATTTTTACAGAACAGAAATGCAACG
CGAAAGCGCTATTTTACCAACGAAGAATCTGTGCTTCATTTTTGTAAAACAAAAATGCAACGCGAGAGCG
CTAATTTTTCAAACAAAGAATCTGAGCTGCATTTTTACAGAACAGAAATGCAACGCGAGAGCGCTATTTT
ACCAACAAAGAATCTATACTTCTTTTTTGTTCTACAAAAATGCATCCCGAGAGCGCTATTTTTCTAACAA
AGCATCTTAGATTACTTTTTTTCTCCTTTGTGCGCTCTATAATGCAGTCTCTTGATAACTTTTTGCACTG
TAGGTCCGTTAAGGTTAGAAGAAGGCTACTTTGGTGTCTATTTTCTCTTCCATAAAAAAAGCCTGACTCC
ACTTCCCGCGTTTACTGATTACTAGCGAAGCTGCGGGTGCATTTTTTCAAGATAAAGGCATCCCCGATTA
TATTCTATACCGATGTGGATTGCGCATACTTTGTGAACAGAAAGTGATAGCGTTGATGATTCTTCATTGG
TCAGAAAATTATGAACGGTTTCTTCTATTTTGTCTCTATATACTACGTATAGGAAATGTTTACATTTTCG
TATTGTTTTCGATTCACTCTATGAATAGTTCTTACTACAATTTTTTTGTCTAAAGAGTAATACTAGAGAT
AAACATAAAAAATGTAGAGGTCGAGTTTAGATGCAAGTTCAAGGAGCGAAAGGTGGATGGGTAGGTTATA
TAGGGATATAGCACAGAGATATATAGCAAAGAGATACTTTTGAGCAATGTTTGTGGAAGCGGTATTCGCA
ATATTTTAGTAGCTCGTTACAGTCCGGTGCGTTTTTGGTTTTTTGAAAGTGCGTCTTCAGAGCGCTTTTG
GTTTTCAAAAGCGCTCTGAAGTTCCTATACTTTCTAGCTAGAGAATAGGAACTTCGGAATAGGAACTTCA
AAGCGTTTCCGAAAACGAGCGCTTCCGAAAATGCAACGCGAGCTGCGCACATACAGCTCACTGTTCACGT
CGCACCTATATCTGCGTGTTGCCTGTATATATATATACATGAGAAGAACGGCATAGTGCGTGTTTATGCT
TAAATGCGCGCCAGGGATCCGCCAAGCTATCAACTTTGTATAGAAAAGTTGTGTCGGATTATGGGCTCTT
CTTTTATCCTCTACTTTCTTTCTAGAAAATGCAAATGTTGAGTCAGAAATTGCTGAATGGAGTACAACTG
CAATGGGTTTAGCTTATGTTTCTGGAACAATTACTGGTGGAATTGTGATTGAAAAGTAAGGTTATATTTC
ATTTCAATAAATGTTACCACAGTATAACAAAAACAAGTTACATTGTTCAGAGTATGTCTGAATGTATTAT
TATTATTGTATTTGTGCATCAGTACTGTAGTTGTACTGAAGAAGGGTTTAAAATAATCTCAACGTTTTTA
AGACGAGTTAGTGAGAATACGGTCGCAGTTAGGATGTTTGGACATAGTTTTATTAGATAATCGTGAACTA
ACTCACTATAAAAACCCGCTAACTCATTGAATAAGATAGTTTTAAACGTTCAAAATTTGAAGACAAAATT
GTATGAATAAGTTTACAGAGTTGGTCGACGCAAGCTTCTCCTTCTCTTCACATTTCTCAATAATTTAGCT
CTAATTGCATTCGTATTCTTCGCAAAAATACGTATTCTGATTGACCCGATGAAATACGGATGCCTAGTTG
CATTGATCATCTACGGTTATACTTATGGGTGAGGTTTTTCAAATATATTTTGATTTAATCGAATAATGAA
ATTTCAGAACTGGAGTTGGTCCAATTTCGTGGTTTATATCCTCTGAACTGGTACCTCAAAAACATCGTAG
TATTGCTCAATCTGTGGCATATTCAATGAATACTGTAATGGTGGTTATCAGTACATTTACAGTATTACCT
CTATATTCCGTTATTGGTAGTTATGCTTTCCTTATTCTATATTCAATTCCTTCATTTATAAGTATGCTTA
TATTATTTCGCTACTTACCGGAAACCAAAGGACGAGAGATTCATGATATTGTGAATGAACTTAAAAAAAA
ATGAAAACCTTTGAAAACGTTCATACGGCCGAAATTTTACTTGATCGAGCCAATTGAACTTTTGTTAAGA
CTTACAGAAAAGTGAGAGATTTTGTTACAAAAAAGTGAGAAAAAAGCGAAAATGAACAGGAAAAAGAAGA
AAAATACACCCGAAGTATCATATAAAAATTAAAAAGATTGTTTGACCTGGCGGAACTTTTTTGCAAAAAC
TCTGAATATCCATGGCACATGCTTCGTGCAAAACAGGATCCAAATGAATATCAACAAGAGATTCTTGAAG
ACGACGAGCCACTTGCTCAGAGCATTGCTTATCTCGAATGAGACCCTTGTTAAAATCATTTTTCAAACAT
TATATGACATTGTCGAAATGTCCTCCTGATTCCATGATGGTAGCAAACTCACTTCGTCAAGTTTGTACAA
AAAAGCAGGCTTGAGCCAATTTATCCAAGTCCTTGTAAAAAGTATTCGAAAATTGTTAACGGATAAAATG
TTTATTATAATATCAAAAACAATTTGTCAGTTGACCACTTTTTGATATATTTGACAGAAACCGGGATGAA
TTGGCTCAAAGTTAGGGCGCCCTTCTATTACAGGGTTTCTGATAACAAACCGGTTATTAACTCCCAACAA
GGGATGATTTCAATTCATCATGCTCAAATTGACCCAAATTAAGTTACATGACAAATTCATCGCCCTTTTC
AACTCTTCTTGGCTCATCATCTGTTATTCTGTTCCTATTCTGTCTGCACCCTATACCCCTTTGCATACTC
TCTCGTCATTCCTTTCTTGGATAGTGTCTTCTTCTCCCCAGCTCTGCTACTTCTATGACTTGCGCCCGCT
GCTTTTCCGCTCGTTCCTCTCCTCTCTGACGTCTTCTTCTGCTTCTTTTCTCCTTCCTTTTTCCCTTCTC
AATCTTCCTCTTTTTCCCATTTCTGTCAATCATTCGAAGAAGAAGAAGAAGAAGACCCTCATTCATTTCA
TTTTTTTTTCTGTCGGTGTGTGCTGCTCGGTTAAGAGTGAGCTCTCTATTCCACGTCTTCTTCTTTTTCT
TCTTCGATTCGAATCAATCACTCCACCAAAACGCATTCGTTTTTGGGATTCACCCCGCGGTTCGCAATAG
GTTTCTTTTTCAAATTATTAGCGTTATAAATAGAAAAATGGTGGAGTTTCAATAAAAATGATAATTTACA
AAGTGTATTTTGATTACATGTACTCAAAAAGGTTGAAATTTTTCATACCAGTTTTCCGGAAATCCATCTG
ATATCATTATCGTATTTTTCTTTTTAAAAATGTTTTCAAAAAAAAACAAAATATAGCTGGTTATTTGGCA
CCCTCTAATTACCATTTTCCTGTCACACCACACTCTTTTCCTTCTTCCACTTCTTTCCGTTTTCAGCCGC
TTCCAACCAAACCGATATGAAAGCCGAGCAACAACGATCGATTCCACCCGGCTCGGCGACCTTCCCGTCG
CAGGTGAGACTCAGAAAACTAGAGAAACCGCTCAACTAACTCTTGATATCCGATTTCATTCTTTTCTCTT
TTCTTTTTGTTGAACTTTTCCATATTTCCAGATGCCACGGCCACCACCAAGCACCGAACAAGGAATCACA
ACGGAATCGGAGCTTGCGAAGAAAGCTCAAATCACTCCGAACGACGTTTTAGCACTTCCGGGAATCACTC
AAGGTATCTTGCTCCCTTTGGATTTCAGTTTAAAACATAAATTTAGGATTCTTATGCTCCCCATCTGCGA
ACATCTATAACATCGAGTTCACCAAGTTCCAAATCCGTGATCTGGACACTGAGCAAGTGCTTTTCGAGAT
CGCCAAACCGGAGAACGATCAGGAGAATGATGAGTCGCCACAGGAGTCGGCAAGATACGTGCGTTATAGA
TTTGCTCCAAACTTTTTGAAACTCAAAACGGTCGGAGCAACTGTGGAGTTCAAAGTAGGAGACATCCCAA
TCCATCATTTCCGAATGATCGAACGTCACTTCTTCAAAGATCGCCTTCTGAAGTGTTTTGACTTTGAATT
TGGATTCTGTATTCCGAACTCACGAAACAACTGTGAACATATCTATGAGTTCCCTCAACTCTCTCAACAA
CTCAGTGAGTCATTATTCTAAAAAGTACAATTCAAAAGACTAATCTCTTTTTCAGTGGACGACATGATCA
ACAATCCAAACGAGACTCGTTCTGACAGCTTCTATTTCGTCGATAACAAACTCGTCATGCACAACAAAGC
CGACTACTCATATGATGCATAAATATTTAATACAAAAATGTTCTGGATAATTATTCTGTCGAATAGAAAA
AAAACTCCAAATGTGATTAAATTCCAATAATTCCTGTCTAGTTTGTTCCTTCCCCTTCCCCTTCTCATGT
TCAATGCATTCCTAAGCTTTTCAGTTCCCCCCTTGTTTCTATATTTTTTCGCTGTCCTGTCACACTCGCT
AAAAACACTAATCACACGGAAATCTGTTTTCAATAAAAACTCCAACTTTAACTCATTTTCAATTTCAACT
GCACGGGTGTAAAACGACGGCCAGTCCGTAATACGACTCACTTAAGGCCGCACCTTTGGTCTTTTATTGT
CAACTTCCATTGGTTCTTCCATTGTTTCTGTTAAATTAATGAATTTTTCATAAAATAAAGACATTATACA
ATATAAAAATGAAGAATTTATTGAAAATAAACTGCCAGAGAGAAAAAGTATGCAACACTCCCGCCGAGAG
TGTTTGAAATGGTGTACGGTACATTTTCGTGCTAGGAGTTAGATGTGCAGGCAGCAACGAGAGGGGGAGA
GATTTTTTTGGGCCTTGTGAAATTAACGTGAGTTTTCTGGTCATCTGACTAATCATGTTGGTTTTTTGTT
GGTTTATTTTGTTTTTATCTTTGTTTTTATCCAGATTAGGAAATTTAAATTTTATGAATTTATAATGAGG
TCAAACATTCAGTCCCAGCGTTTTTCCTGTTCTCACTGTTTAGTCGAATTTTTATTTTAGGCTTTCAACA
AATGTTCTAACTGTCTTATTTGTGACCTCACTTTTTATATTTTTTTAATTTTTAAAAATATTAGAAGTTT
CTAGGATAATTTTTTCGACTTTTATTCTCTCTACCGTCCGCACTCTTCTTACTTTTAAATTAAATTGTTT
TTTTTTCAGTTGGGAAACA
Features (pLannotate 1.2.2; 20 found; start..end, strand, type, name):
     13..666     +  CDS            mKO2: mKO2 is a basic (constitutively fluorescent) orange fluorescent protein published in 2008, derived from Verrillofungia concinna. It has moderate acid sensitivity.
   1164..1316    +  CDS            aex-5 (fragment): AEX5_CAEEL - Also known as kpc-3 From Caenorhabditis elegans.
   1478..1502    -  protein_bind   attB2: mutant version of attB; recombination site for the Gateway® BP reaction BP Clonase™
   2931..2951    -  protein_bind   attB3: mutant version of attB; core recombination site for the Gateway® BP reaction BP Clonase™
   2979..3175    -  terminator     TEF terminator: Ashbya gossypii TEF terminator
   3181..3996    -  CDS            KanR: aminoglycoside phosphotransferase; aph(3')-Ia; confers resistance to kanamycin in bacteria or G418 (Geneticin®) in eukaryotes
   4017..4033    -  protein_bind   lac operator: The lac repressor binds to the lac operator to inhibit transcription in E. coli. This inhibition can be relieved by adding lactose or isopropyl-β-D-thiogalactopyranoside (IPTG). lac repressor encoded by lacI
   4042..4069    -  promoter       trc promoter: strong E. coli promoter; hybrid between the trp and lac UV5 promoters
   4076..4414    -  promoter       TEF promoter: Ashbya gossypii TEF promoter
   4424..5012    +  rep_origin     ori: high-copy-number ColE1/pMB1/pBR322/pUC origin of replication
   5075..6057    -  rep_origin     2μ ori: yeast 2μ plasmid origin of replication
   6060..6089    -  protein_bind   FRT (mutant) (fragment): FRT site with a mutation in the core sequence (Azam et al., 1997) FLP recombinase from the Saccharomyces cerevisiae 2μ plasmid
   6261..6281    +  protein_bind   attB4: mutant version of attB; core recombination site for the Gateway® BP reaction BP Clonase™
   6895..6911    -  CDS            M13 gene XI (fragment): pXI; XI; phage assembly
   7389..7604    -  CDS            GSLG1_CAEEL (fragment): Experimental evidence at protein level: Swiss-Prot protein existence level 1. From Caenorhabditis elegans.
   7618..7638    +  protein_bind   attB1: mutant version of attB; core recombination site for the Gateway® BP reaction BP Clonase™
   8499..8516    -  misc_feature   P element 5' end (fragment): No description available
   8627..9469    +  CDS            unc-119: UN119_CAEEL - Experimental evidence at protein level: Swiss-Prot protein existence level 1. Myristoyl-binding protein that acts as a cargo adapter: specifically binds the myristoyl moiety of a subset of N-terminally myristoylated proteins and is required for their localization. Plays a key role in ciliary membrane localization of proteins. Required for the establishment or function of the nervous system. From Caenorhabditis elegans.
   9738..9755    -  CDS            lacZα (fragment): LacZα fragment of β-galactosidase; lacZ fragment
   9780..10379   +  promoter       eft-3 promoter: eft-3; promoter for the C. elegans elongation factor 1α gene (Mitrovich and Anderson, 2000)
