[The description below was written by a language model from this plasmid's Addgene catalogue record and pLannotate feature annotations shown in this document.]
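Description:
BSP607 is a C. elegans expression plasmid of about 10.4 kb, built on the BSP188 backbone, that places the orange fluorescent protein mKO2 under the eft-3 (elongation factor 1α) promoter, a promoter commonly used for strong, broad expression in the worm. It is a shuttle vector. A high-copy ColE1/pUC-type origin supports replication in E. coli and a yeast 2μ origin supports episomal maintenance in Saccharomyces. One aminoglycoside phosphotransferase gene serves as the marker in both hosts. It sits behind tandem Ashbya gossypii TEF and bacterial trc (with lac operator) promoters and ahead of a TEF terminator, so it confers kanamycin resistance in bacteria and G418 resistance in yeast. The yeast elements fit the DNA-assembly toolkit the plasmid was published with, although the cloning method for this construct is not recorded.

The eft-3 promoter lies immediately upstream of the mKO2 coding sequence, and just before it is an unc-119 coding region, the standard rescue marker for identifying transgenic animals in an unc-119 mutant background. The 3′ UTR or terminator following mKO2 is not annotated. Four Gateway-type attB sites (attB1 to attB4) are present. They bracket two unannotated regions that carry short matches to C. elegans genes (aex-5 and a GSLG1 homologue), one on each side of the unc-119/mKO2 cassette. These could be genomic flanking sequences of the kind used for targeted single-copy insertion, but the record does not say so. The short M13, lacZα and P-element matches are probably cloning remnants. The depositor and sequencing-derived records differ by two bases in length and in start coordinate, and otherwise show the same feature order. The stated use is mKO2 expression, in a toolkit for genome engineering and multicolor imaging.
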