Addgene plasmid #122252: BSP607
Purpose: expression vector for mKO2 under EFT3 promoter
Depositing lab: Alexander Mendenhall. Depositing organization: University of Washington. Publication: A toolkit for DNA assembly, genome engineering and multicolor imaging for C. elegans. Sands B, Burnaevskiy N, Yun SR, Crane MM, Kaeberlein M, Mendenhall A. Transl Med Aging. 2018 Jan;2:1-10. doi: 10.1016/j.tma.2018.01.001. Epub 2018 Apr 13. PubMed 33693300.
Backbone
  Vector backbone: BSP188
  Vector type: Worm Expression
  Selectable markers: G418 in yeast
Growth in bacteria
  Bacterial resistance: Kanamycin, 50 μg/mL
  Growth temperature: 37°C
  Growth strain: DH5alpha
  Copy number: Unknown
Gene/Insert
  Gene/Insert name: mKO2
  Species: C. elegans (nematode)
  Promoter: EFT3
  Cloning method: Unknown
  Sequencing primers: 5′ CGTAATACGACTCACTtaAGGC
Terms and licenses: Academic/Nonprofit Terms; Industry Terms: Not Available to Industry
How to cite: BSP607 was a gift from Alexander Mendenhall (Addgene plasmid # 122252 ; http://n2t.net/addgene:122252 ; RRID:Addgene_122252)
